>Addgene plasmid #220632 | pIIIA/MS2-2 | depositor full sequence | sequence record 432008 | pIIIA/MS2-2 sequence 9102 bps
TCGCGCGTTTCGGTGATGACGGTGAAAACCTCTGACACATGCAGCTCCCGGAGACGGTCACAGCTTGTCT
GTAAGCGGATGCCGGGAGCAGACAAGCCCGTCAGGGCGCGTCAGCGGGTGTTGGCGGGTGTCGGGGCTGG
CTTAACTATGCGGCATCAGAGCAGATTGTACTGAGAGTGCACCATACCACAGCTTTTCAATTCAATTCAT
CATTTTTTTTTTATTCTTTTTTTTGATTTCGGTTTCTTTGAAATTTTTTTGATTCGGTAATCTCCGAACA
GAAGGAAGAACGAAGGAAGGAGCACAGACTTAGATTGGTATATATACGCATATGTAGTGTTGAAGAAACA
TGAAATTGCCCAGTATTCTTAACCCAACTGCACAGAACAAAAACCTGCAGGAAACGAAGATAAATCATGT
CGAAAGCTACATATAAGGAACGTGCTGCTACTCATCCTAGTCCTGTTGCTGCCAAGCTATTTAATATCAT
GCACGAAAAGCAAACAAACTTGTGTGCTTCATTGGATGTTCGTACCACCAAGGAATTACTGGAGTTAGTT
GAAGCATTAGGTCCCAAAATTTGTTTACTAAAAACACATGTGGATATCTTGACTGATTTTTCCATGGAGG
GCACAGTTAAGCCGCTAAAGGCATTATCCGCCAAGTACAATTTTTTACTCTTCGAAGACAGAAAATTTGC
TGACATTGGTAATACAGTCAAATTGCAGTACTCTGCGGGTGTATACAGAATAGCAGAATGGGCAGACATT
ACGAATGCACACGGTGTGGTGGGCCCAGGTATTGTTAGCGGTTTGAAGCAGGCGGCAGAAGAAGTAACAA
AGGAACCTAGAGGCCTTTTGATGTTAGCAGAATTGTCATGCAAGGGCTCCCTATCTACTGGAGAATATAC
TAAGGGTACTGTTGACATTGCGAAGAGCGACAAAGATTTTGTTATCGGCTTTATTGCTCAAAGAGACATG
GGTGGAAGAGATGAAGGTTACGATTGGTTGATTATGACACCCGGTGTGGGTTTAGATGACAAGGGAGACG
CATTGGGTCAACAGTATAGAACCGTGGATGATGTGGTCTCTACAGGATCTGACATTATTATTGTTGGAAG
AGGACTATTTGCAAAGGGAAGGGATGCTAAGGTAGAGGGTGAACGTTACAGAAAAGCAGGCTGGGAAGCA
TATTTGAGAAGATGCGGCCAGCAAAACTAAAAAACTGTATTATAAGTAAATGCATGTATACTAAACTCAC
AAATTAGAGCTTCAATTTAATTATATCAGTTATTACCCTATGCGGTGTGAAATACCGCACAGATGCGTAA
GGAGAAAATACCGCATCAGGAAATTGTAAACGTTAATATTTTGTTAAAATTCGCGTTAAATTTTTGTTAA
ATCAGCTCATTTTTTAACCAATAGGCCGAAATCGGCAAAATCCCTTATAAATCAAAAGAATAGACCGAGA
TAGGGT
[37 nt withheld, positions 1477-1513]
AAAGAACGTGGACTCCAACGTCAAAGG
[49 nt withheld, positions 1541-1589]
T
[91 nt withheld, positions 1591-1681]
G
[124 nt withheld, positions 1683-1806]
CGCGCCATTCGCCATTCAGGCTGCGCAACTGTTGGGAAGGGCGATCGGTGCGGGCCTCTTCGCTATTACG
CCAGCTGGCGAAAGGGGGATGTGCTGCAAGGCGATTAAGTTGGGTAACGCCAGGGTTTTCCCAGTCACGA
CGTTGTAAAACGACGGCCAGTGAGCGCGCGTAATACGACTCACTATAGGGCGAATTGGGTACCGGGCCCC
CCCTCGACTCTAGAGGATCCCCGGCCGGGGGATCTCGGAATTGACTTTTTCTTGAATAATACATAACTTT
TCTTAAAAGAATCAAAGACAGATAAAATTTAAGAGATATTAAATATTAGTGAGAAGCCGAGAATTTTGTA
ACACCAACATAACACTGACATCTTTAACAACTTTTAATTATGATACATTTCTTACGTCATGATTGATTAT
TACAGCTATGCTGACAAATGACTCTTGTTGCATGGCTACGAACCGGGTAATACTAAGTGATTGACTCTTG
CTGACCTTTTATTAAGAACTAAATGGACAATATTATGGAGCATTTCATGTATAAATTGGTGCGTAAAATC
GTTGGATCTCTCTTCTAAGTACATCCTACTATAACAATCAAGAAAAACAAGAAAATCGGACAAAACAATC
AAGTATGGATTCTAGAACAGTTGGTATATTAGGAGGGGGACAATTGGGACGTATGATTGTTGAGGCAGCA
AACAGGCTCAACATTAAGACGGTAATACTAGATGCTGAAAATTCTCCTGCCAAACAAATAAGCAACTCCA
ATGACCACGTTAATGGCTCCTTTTCCAATCCTCTTGATATCGAAAAACTAGCTGAAAAATGTGATGTGCT
AACGATTGAGATTGAGCATGTTGATGTTCCTACACTAAAGAATCTTCAAGTAAAACATCCCAAATTAAAA
ATTTACCCTTCTCCAGAAACAATCAGATTGATACAAGACAAATATATTCAAAAAGAGCATTTAATCAAAA
ATGGTATAGCAGTTACCCAAAGTGTTCCTGTGGAACAAGCCAGTGAGACGTCCCTATTGAATGTTGGAAG
AGATTTGGGTTTTCCATTCGTCTTGAAGTCGAGGACTTTGGCATACGATGGAAGAGGTAACTTCGTTGTA
AAGAATAAGGAAATGATTCCGGAAGCTTTGGAAGTACTGAAGGATCGTCCTTTGTACGCCGAAAAATGGG
CACCATTTACTAAAGAATTAGCAGTCATGATTGTGAGGTCTGTTAACGGTTTAGTGTTTTCTTACCCAAT
TGTAGAGACTATCCACAAGGACAATATTTGTGACTTATGTTATGCGCCTGCTAGAGTTCCGGACTCCGTT
CAACTTAAGGCGAAGTTGTTGGCAGAAAATGCAATCAAATCTTTTCCCGGTTGTGGTATATTTGGTGTGG
AAATGTTCTATTTAGAAACAGGGGAATTGCTTATTAACGAAATTGCCCCAAGGCCTCACAACTCTGGACA
TTATACCATTGATGCTTGCGTCACTTCTCAATTTGAAGCTCATTTGAGATCAATATTGGATTTGCCAATG
CCAAAGAATTTCACATCTTTCTCCACCATTACAACGAACGCCATTATGCTAAATGTTCTTGGAGACAAAC
ATACAAAAGATAAAGAGCTAGAAACTTGCGAAAGAGCATTGGCGACTCCAGGTTCCTCAGTGTACTTATA
TGGAAAAGAGTCTAGACCTAACAGAAAAGTAGGTCACATAAATATTATTGCCTCCAGTATGGCGGAATGT
GAACAAAGGCTGAACTACATTACAGGTAGAACTGATATTCCAATCAAAATCTCTGTCGCTCAAAAGTTGG
ACTTGGAAGCAATGGTCAAACCATTGGTTGGAATCATCATGGGATCAGACTCTGACTTGCCGGTAATGTC
TGCCGCATGTGCGGTTTTAAAAGATTTTGGCGTTCCATTTGAAGTGACAATAGTCTCTGCTCATAGAACT
CCACATAGGATGTCAGCATATGCTATTTCCGCAAGCAAGCGTGGAATTAAAACAATTATCGCTGGAGCTG
GTGGGGCTGCTCACTTGCCAGGTATGGTGGCTGCAATGACACCACTTCCTGTCATCGGTGTGCCCGTAAA
AGGTTCTTGTCTAGATGGAGTAGATTCTTTACATTCAATTGTGCAAATGCCTAGAGGTGTTCCAGTAGCT
ACCGTCGCTATTAATAATAGTACGAACGCTGCGCTGTTGGCTGTCAGACTGCTTGGCGCTTATGATTCAA
GTTATACAACGAAAATGGAACAGTTTTTATTAAAGCAAGAAGAAGAAGTTCTTGTCAAAGCACAAAAGTT
AGAAACTGTCGGTTACGAAGCTTATCTAGAAAACAAGTAATATATAAGTTTATTGATATACTTGTACAGC
AAATAATTATAAAATGATATACCTATTTTTTAGGCTTTGTTATGATTACATCAAATGTGGACTTCATACA
TAGAAATCAACGCTTACAGGTGTCCTTTTTTAAGAATTTCATACATAAGATCCACTAGCCTCTGCAAAGC
TTCATGGCCTTTATAAAAAGGAACTATCCAATACCTCGCCAGAACCAAGTAACAGTATTTTACGGGGCAC
AAATCAAGAACAATAAGACAGGACTGTAAAGATGGACGCATTGAACTCCGAAAGAACAACAAGAGTTCCA
AAAAGTAGTGGAACAAAAGCAAATGAGGGATTTCATGCGTTTGTACTCTAATCTGGTAGAAAGATGTTTC
ACAGACTGTGTCAATGACTTCACAACATCAAAGCTAACCAATAAGGAACAAACATGCATCATGAAGTGCT
CAGAAAAGTTCTTGAAGCATAGCGAACGTGTAGGGCAGCGTTTCCAAGAACAAAACGCTGCCTTGGGACA
AGGCTTGGGCCGATAAGGTGTACTGGCGTATATATATCTAATTATGTATCTCTGGTGTAGCCCATTTTTA
GCATGTAAATATAAAGAGAAACCATATCTAATCTAACCAAATCCAAACAAAATTCAATAGTTACTATCGC
TTTTTTCTTTCTGTATCGCAAATAAGTGAAAATTAAAAAAGAAAGATTAAATTGGAAGTTGGATATGGGG
GAATTCCGATCCTCTAGAGTCGACCTGCAGACATGGGTGATCCTCATGTTTTCTAGAGTCGACCTGCAGA
CATGGGTGATCCTCATGTTTTCTAGAGTCGACCTGCAGGCATGCAAGCTGCCCGGGGGATCCACTAGTTC
TAGCCGGAATTCTGCCAATCGCAGCTCCCAGAGTTTCGTTCCCAGCCGCGAGCACCACAGCGTACCATGT
GCGCCACGAGGCCTCAAACGTAAAACAATCGAAACGAAAAGAAACAGACTATAGGGGAGTATAGAGACAG
CCGGCCAATAAGAAGAGGAAAAAGAAATACTAGCGTTTATCAATGTGGGTCGTTAACATATCCTGTTGAC
AATGATTACAGGTTAAAAGGTAGCGTAAGTGAATATTAACTATGGATATTCTTATACTTAGATAAGAGAC
ATATAAAACACACGATGATTGATTGATTTTTATGACCAATATATGTAATTCGTAATTCAGATAGTTTTTA
TACTTTTAATGTGTGCCGAACCATATTACTAGTATATGTAACTACCATGTTATGTTCAATTGGCAGATCG
GATCCACTAGTTCTAGAGCGGCCGCCACCGCGGTGGAGCTCCAGCTTTTGTTCCCTTTAGTGAGGGTTAA
TTGCGCGCTTGGCGTAATCATGGTCATAGCTGTTTCCTGTGTGAAATTGTTATCCGCTCACAATTCCACA
CAACATAGGAGCCGGAAGCATAAAGTGTAAAGCCTGGGGTGCCTAATGAGTGAGGTAACTCACATTAATT
GCGTTGCGCTCACTGCCCGCTTTCCAGTCGGGAAACCTGTCGTGCCAGCTGCATTAATGAATCGGCCAAC
GCGCGGGGAGAGGCGGTTTGCGTATTGGGCGCTCTTCCGCTTCCTCGCTCACTGACTCGCTGCGCTCGGT
CGTTCGGCTGCGGCGAGCGGTATCAGCTCACTCAAAGGCGGTAATACGGTTATCCACAGAATCAGGGGAT
AACGCAGGAAAGAACATGTGAGCAAAAGGCCAGCAAAAGGCCAGGAACCGTAAAAAGGCCGCGTTGCTGG
CGTTTTTCCATAGGCTCCGCCCCCCTGACGAGCATCACAAAAATCGACGCTCAAGTCAGAGGTGGCGAAA
CCCGACAGGACTATAAAGATACCAGGCGTTTCCCCCTGGAAGCTCCCTCGTGCGCTCTCCTGTTCCGACC
CTGCCGCTTACCGGATACCTGTCCGCCTTTCTCCCTTCGGGAAGCGTGGCGCTTTCTCATAGCTCACGCT
GTAGGTATCTCAGTTCGGTGTAGGTCGTTCGCTCCAAGCTGGGCTGTGTGCACGAACCCCCCGTTCAGCC
CGACCGCTGCGCCTTATCCGGTAACTATCGTCTTGAGTCCAACCCGGTAAGACACGACTTATCGCCACTG
GCAGCAGCCACTGGTAACAGGATTAGCAGAGCGAGGTATGTAGGCGGTGCTACAGAGTTCTTGAAGTGGT
GGCCTAACTACGGCTACACTAGAAGGACAGTATTTGGTATCTGCGCTCTGCTGAAGCCAGTTACCTTCGG
AAAAAGAGTTGGTAGCTCTTGATCCGGCAAACAAACCACCGCTGGTAGCGGTGGTTTTTTTGTTTGCAAG
CAGCAGATTACGCGCAGAAAAAAAGGATCTCAAGAAGATCCTTTGATCTTTTCTACGGGGTCTGACGCTC
AGTGGAACGAAAACTCACGTTAAGGGATTTTGGTCATGAGATTATCAAAAAGGATCTTCACCTAGATCCT
TTTAAATTAAAAATGAAGTTTTAAATCAATCTAAAGTATATATGAGTAAACTTGGTCTGACAGTTACCAA
TGCTTAATCAGTGAGGCACCTATCTCAGCGATCTGTCTATTTCGTTCATCCATAGTTGCCTGACTCCCCG
TCGTGTAGATAACTACGATACGGGAGGGCTTACCATCTGGCCCCAGTGCTGCAATGATACCGCGAGACCC
ACGCTCACCGGCTCCAGATTTATCAGCAATAAACCAGCCAGCCGGAAGGGCCGAGCGCAGAAGTGGTCCT
GCAACTTTATCCGCCTCCATCCAGTCTATTAATTGTTGCCGGGAAGCTAGAGTAAGTAGTTCGCCAGTTA
ATAGTTTGCGCAACGTTGTTGCCATTGCTACAGGCATCGTGGTGTCACGCTCGTCGTTTGGTATGGCTTC
ATTCAGCTCCGGTTCCCAACGATCAAGGCGAGTTACATGATCCCCCATGTTGTGCAAAAAAGCGGTTAGC
TCCTTCGGTCCTCCGATCGTTGTCAGAAGTAAGTTGGCCGCAGTGTTATCACTCATGGTTATGGCAGCAC
TGCATAATTCTCTTACTGTCATGCCATCCGTAAGATGCTTTTCTGTGACTGGTGAGTACTCAACCAAGTC
ATTCTGAGAATAGTGTATGCGGCGACCGAGTTGCTCTTGCCCGGCGTCAATACGGGATAATACCGCGCCA
CATAGCAGAACTTTAAAAGTGCTCATCATTGGAAAACGTTCTTCGGGGCGAAAACTCTCAAGGATCTTAC
CGCTGTTGAGATCCAGTTCGATGTAACCCACTCGTGCACCCAACTGATCTTCAGCATCTTTTACTTTCAC
CAGCGTTTCTGGGTGAGCAAAAACAGGAAGGCAAAATGCCGCAAAAAAGGGAATAAGGGCGACACGGAAA
TGTTGAATACTCATACTCTTCCTTTTTCAATATTATTGAAGCATTTATCAGGGTTATTGTCTCATGAGCG
GATACATATTTGAATGTATTTAGAAAAATAAACAAATAGGGGTTCCGCGCACATTTCCCCGAAAAGTGCC
ACCTGAACGAAGCATCTGTGCTTCATTTTGTAGAACAAAAATGCAACGCGAGAGCGCTAATTTTTCAAAC
AAAGAATCTGAGCTGCATTTTTACAGAACAGAAATGCAACGCGAAAGCGCTATTTTACCAACGAAGAATC
TGTGCTTCATTTTTGTAAAACAAAAATGCAACGCGAGAGCGCTAATTTTTCAAACAAAGAATCTGAGCTG
CATTTTTACAGAACAGAAATGCAACGCGAGAGCGCTATTTTACCAACAAAGAATCTATACTTCTTTTTTG
TTCTACAAAAATGCATCCCGAGAGCGCTATTTTTCTAACAAAGCATCTTAGATTACTTTTTTTCTCCTTT
GTGCGCTCTATAATGCAGTCTCTTGATAACTTTTTGCACTGTAGGTCCGTTAAGGTTAGAAGAAGGCTAC
TTTGGTGTCTATTTTCTCTTCCATAAAAAAAGCCTGACTCCACTTCCCGCGTTTACTGATTACTAGCGAA
GCTGCGGGTGCATTTTTTCAAGATAAAGGCATCCCCGATTATATTCTATACCGATGTGGATTGCGCATAC
TTTGTGAACAGAAAGTGATAGCGTTGATGATTCTTCATTGGTCAGAAAATTATGAACGGTTTCTTCTATT
TTGTCTCTATATACTACGTATAGGAAATGTTTACATTTTCGTATTGTTTTCGATTCACTCTATGAATAGT
TCTTACTACAATTTTTTTGTCTAAAGAGTAATACTAGAGATAAACATAAAAAATGTAGAGGTCGAGTTTA
GATGCAAGTTCAAGGAGCGAAAGGTGGATGGGTAGGTTATATAGGGATATAGCACAGAGATATATAGCAA
AGAGATACTTTTGAGCAATGTTTGTGGAAGCGGTATTCGCAATATTTTAGTAGCTCGTTACAGTCCGGTG
CGTTTTTGGTTTTTTGAAAGTGCGTCTTCAGAGCGCTTTTGGTTTTCAAAAGCGCTCTGAAGTTCCTATA
CTTTCTAGAGAATAGGAACTTCGGAATAGGAACTTCAAAGCGTTTCCGAAAACGAGCGCTTCCGAAAATG
CAACGCGAGCTGCGCACATACAGCTCACTGTTCACGTCGCACCTATATCTGCGTGTTGCCTGTATATATA
TATACATGAGAAGAACGGCATAGTGCGTGTTTATGCTTAAATGCGTACTTATATGCGTCTATTTATGTAG
GATGAAAGGTAGTCTAGTACCTCCTGTGATATTATCCCATTCCATGCGGGGTATCGTATGCTTCCTTCAG
CACTACCCTTTAGCTGTTCTATATGCTGCCACTCCTCAATTGGATTAGTCTCATCCTTCAATGCTATCAT
TTCCTTTGATATTGGATCATACTAAGAAACCATTATTATCATGACATTAACCTATAAAAATAGGCGTATC
ACGAGGCCCTTTCGTC
Features (pLannotate 1.2.2; 30 found; start..end, strand, type, name):
    137..186     +  misc_feature   bom (fragment): basis of mobility region from pBR322
    201..416     +  promoter       URA3 promoter: S. cerevisiae URA3
    417..1220    +  CDS            URA3: orotidine-5'-phosphate decarboxylase, required for uracil biosynthesis; S. cerevisiae URA3; yeast auxotrophic marker, counterselectable with 5-fluoroorotic acid (5-FOA)
   1299..1350    +  misc_feature   bom (fragment): basis of mobility region from pBR322
   1351..1806    -  rep_origin     f1 ori (sequence partly withheld): f1 bacteriophage origin of replication; arrow indicates direction of (+) strand synthesis
   1814..1969    -  CDS            lacZα (fragment): LacZα fragment of β-galactosidase; lacZ fragment
   1977..1995    +  promoter       T7 promoter: promoter for bacteriophage T7 RNA polymerase
   2004..2023    -  misc_feature   MCS (fragment): pBluescript multiple cloning site
   2020..2040    -  misc_feature   MCS (fragment): pUC18/19 multiple cloning site
   2065..2440    +  promoter       ADE2 promoter: S. cerevisiae ADE2
   2441..4153    +  CDS            ADE2: PUR6_YEAST - Experimental evidence at protein level: Swiss-Prot protein existence level 1. From Saccharomyces cerevisiae (strain ATCC 204508 / S288c) (Baker's yeast).
   4447..4689    +  CDS            TIM9 (fragment): TIM9_YEAST - Experimental evidence at protein level: Swiss-Prot protein existence level 1. Mitochondrial intermembrane chaperone that participates in the import and insertion of multi-pass transmembrane proteins into the mitochondrial inner membrane. Also required for the transfer of beta- barrel precursors from the TOM complex to the sorting and assembly machinery (SAM complex) of the outer membrane. Acts as a chaperone-like protein that protects the hydrophobic precursors from aggregation and guide them through the mitochondrial intermembrane space. Compared to TIM10, it may have a strong st
   4822..4884    -  terminator     RPR1 terminator: transcription terminator for the S. cerevisiae RNase P RNA gene
   4894..4921    +  misc_feature   MCS (fragment): pUC18/19 multiple cloning site
   4917..4935    -  misc_RNA       MS2 stem loop: stem loop that binds the bacteriophage MS2 coat protein
   4956..4974    -  misc_RNA       MS2 stem loop: stem loop that binds the bacteriophage MS2 coat protein
   4977..5005    +  misc_feature   MCS (fragment): pUC18/19 multiple cloning site
   5006..5029    -  misc_feature   MCS (fragment): pBluescript multiple cloning site
   5039..5445    -  promoter       RPR1 promoter: RPR1; promoter for the S. cerevisiae RNase P RNA gene
   5446..5487    -  misc_feature   MCS (fragment): pBluescript multiple cloning site
   5500..5518    -  promoter       T3 promoter: promoter for bacteriophage T3 RNA polymerase
   5563..5579    -  protein_bind   lac operator: The lac repressor binds to the lac operator to inhibit transcription in E. coli. This inhibition can be relieved by adding lactose or isopropyl-β-D-thiogalactopyranoside (IPTG). lac repressor encoded by lacI
   5587..5617    -  promoter       lac promoter: promoter for the E. coli lac operon
   5632..5653    -  protein_bind   CAP binding site: CAP binding activates transcription in the presence of cAMP. E. coli catabolite activator protein
   5666..5758    -  CDS            lacI (fragment): lac repressor; lacI; The lac repressor binds to the lac operator to inhibit transcription in E. coli. This inhibition can be relieved by adding lactose or isopropyl-β-D-thiogalactopyranoside (IPTG).
   5941..6529    -  rep_origin     ori: high-copy-number ColE1/pMB1/pBR322/pUC origin of replication
   6700..7560    -  CDS            AmpR: β-lactamase; bla; confers resistance to ampicillin, carbenicillin, and related antibiotics
   7561..7665    -  promoter       AmpR promoter: bla
   7692..9034    -  rep_origin     2μ ori: yeast 2μ plasmid origin of replication
   9102..35      +  CDS            rop (fragment) (across the origin): Rop protein, which maintains plasmids at low copy number; rop
