>Addgene plasmid #220632 | pIIIA/MS2-2 | addgene full sequence | sequence record 437309 | Addgene NGS Result
TCGCGCGTTTCGGTGATGACGGTGAAAACCTCTGACACATGCAGCTCCCGGAGACGGTCACAGCTTGTCT
GTAAGCGGATGCCGGGAGCAGACAAGCCCGTCAGGGCGCGTCAGCGGGTGTTGGCGGGTGTCGGGGCTGG
CTTAACTATGCGGCATCAGAGCAGATTGTACTGAGAGTGCACCATACCACCTTTTCAATTCATCATTTTT
TTTTTATTCTTTTTTTTGATTTCGGTTTCCTTGAAATTTTTTTGATTCGGTAATCTCCGAACAGAAGGAA
GAACGAAGGAAGGAGCACAGACTTAGATTGGTATATATACGCATATGTAGTGTTGAAGAAACATGAAATT
GCCCAGTATTCTTAACCCAACTGCACAGAACAAAAACCTGCAGGAAACGAAGATAAATCATGTCGAAAGC
TACATATAAGGAACGTGCTGCTACTCATCCTAGTCCTGTTGCTGCCAAGCTATTTAATATCATGCACGAA
AAGCAAACAAACTTGTGTGCTTCATTGGATGTTCGTACCACCAAGGAATTACTGGAGTTAGTTGAAGCAT
TAGGTCCCAAAATTTGTTTACTAAAAACACATGTGGATATCTTGACTGATTTTTCCATGGAGGGCACAGT
TAAGCCGCTAAAGGCATTATCCGCCAAGTACAATTTTTTACTCTTCGAAGACAGAAAATTTGCTGACATT
GGTAATACAGTCAAATTGCAGTACTCTGCGGGTGTATACAGAATAGCAGAATGGGCAGACATTACGAATG
CACACGGTGTGGTGGGCCCAGGTATTGTTAGCGGTTTGAAGCAGGCGGCAGAAGAAGTAACAAAGGAACC
TAGAGGCCTTTTGATGTTAGCAGAATTGTCATGCAAGGGCTCCCTATCTACTGGAGAATATACTAAGGGT
ACTGTTGACATTGCGAAGAGCGACAAAGATTTTGTTATCGGCTTTATTGCTCAAAGAGACATGGGTGGAA
GAGATGAAGGTTACGATTGGTTGATTATGACACCCGGTGTGGGTTTAGATGACAAGGGAGACGCATTGGG
TCAACAGTATAGAACCGTGGATGATGTGGTCTCTACAGGATCTGACATTATTATTGTTGGAAGAGGACTA
TTTGCAAAGGGAAGGGATGCTAAGGTAGAGGGTGAACGTTACAGAAAAGCAGGCTGGGAAGCATATTTGA
GAAGATGCGGCCAGCAAAACTAAAAAACTGTATTATAAGTAAATGCATGTATACTAAACTCACAAATTAG
AGCTTCAATTTAATTATATCAGTTATTACCCTATGCGGTGTGAAATACCGCACAGATGCGTAAGGAGAAA
ATACCGCATCAGGAAATTGTAAGCGTTAATATTTTGTTAAAATTCGCGTTAAATTTTTGTTAAATCAGCT
CATTTTTTAACCAATAGGCCGAAATCGGCAAAATCCCTTATAAATCAAAAGAATAGACCGAGATAGGGT
[37 nt withheld, positions 1470-1506]
AAAGAACGTGGACTCCAACGTCAAAGG
[49 nt withheld, positions 1534-1582]
T
[91 nt withheld, positions 1584-1674]
G
[124 nt withheld, positions 1676-1799]
CCATTCGCCATTCAGGCTGCGCAACTGTTGGGAAGGGCGATCGGTGCGGGCCTCTTCGCTATTACGCCAG
CTGGCGAAAGGGGGATGTGCTGCAAGGCGATTAAGTTGGGTAACGCCAGGGTTTTCCCAGTCACGACGTT
GTAAAACGACGGCCAGTGAGCGCGCGTAATACGACTCACTATAGGGCGAATTGGGTACCGGGCCCCCCCT
CGACTCTAGAGGATCCCCGGCCGGGGATCTGAATTAATTCTTGAATAATACATAACTTTTCTTAAAAGAA
TCAAAGACAGATAAAATTTAAGAGATATTAAATATTAGTGAGAAGCCGAGAATTTTGTAACACCAACATA
ACACTGACATCTTTAACAACTTTTAATTATGATACATTTCTTACGTCATGATTGATTATTACAGCTATGC
TGACAAATGACTCTTGTTGCATGGCTACGAACCGGGTAATACTAAGTGATTGACTCTTGCTGACCTTTTA
TTAAGAACTAAATGGACAATATTATGGAGCATTTCATGTATAAATTGGTGCGTAAAATCGTTGGATCTCT
CTTCTAAGTACATCCTACTATAACAATCAAGAAAAACAAGAAAATCGGACAAAACAATCAAGTATGGATT
CTAGAACAGTTGGTATATTAGGAGGGGGACAATTGGGACGTATGATTGTTGAGGCAGCAAACAGGCTCAA
CATTAAGACGGTAATACTAGATGCTGAAAATTCTCCTGCCAAACAAATAAGCAACTCCAATGACCACGTT
AATGGCTCCTTTTCCAATCCTCTTGATATCGAAAAACTAGCTGAAAAATGTGATGTGCTAACGATTGAGA
TTGAGCATGTTGATGTTCCTACACTAAAGAATCTTCAAGTAAAACATCCCAAATTAAAAATTTACCCTTC
TCCAGAAACAATCAGATTGATACAAGACAAATATATTCAAAAAGAGCATTTAATCAAAAATGGTATAGCA
GTTACCCAAAGTGTTCCTGTGGAACAAGCCAGTGAGACGTCCCTATTGAATGTTGGAAGAGATTTGGGTT
TTCCATTCGTCTTGAAGTCGAGGACTTTGGCATACGATGGAAGAGGTAACTTCGTTGTAAAGAATAAGGA
AATGATTCCGGAAGCTTTGGAAGTACTGAAGGATCGTCCTTTGTACGCCGAAAAATGGGCACCATTTACT
AAAGAATTAGCAGTCATGATTGTGAGGTCTGTTAACGGTTTAGTGTTTTCTTACCCAATTGTAGAGACTA
TCCACAAGGACAATATTTGTGACTTATGTTATGCGCCTGCTAGAGTTCCGGACTCCGTTCAACTTAAGGC
GAAGTTGTTGGCAGAAAATGCAATCAAATCTTTTCCCGGTTGTGGTATATTTGGTGTGGAAATGTTCTAT
TTAGAAACAGGGGAATTGCTTATTAACGAAATTGCCCCAAGGCCTCACAACTCTGGACATTATACCATTG
ATGCTTGCGTCACTTCTCAATTTGAAGCTCATTTGAGATCAATATTGGATTTGCCAATGCCAAAGAATTT
CACATCTTTCTCCACCATTACAACGAACGCCATTATGCTAAATGTTCTTGGAGACAAACATACAAAAGAT
AAAGAGCTAGAAACTTGCGAAAGAGCATTGGCGACTCCAGGTTCCTCAGTGTACTTATATGGAAAAGAGT
CTAGACCTAACAGAAAAGTAGGTCACATAAATATTATTGCCTCCAGTATGGCGGAATGTGAACAAAGGCT
GAACTACATTACAGGTAGAACTGATATTCCAATCAAAATCTCTGTCGCTCAAAAGTTGGACTTGGAAGCA
ATGGTCAAACCATTGGTTGGAATCATCATGGGATCAGACTCTGACTTGCCGGTAATGTCTGCCGCATGTG
CGGTTTTAAAAGATTTTGGCGTTCCATTTGAAGTGACAATAGTCTCTGCTCATAGAACTCCACATAGGAT
GTCAGCATATGCTATTTCCGCAAGCAAGCGTGGAATTAAAACAATTATCGCTGGAGCTGGTGGGGCTGCT
CACTTGCCAGGTATGGTGGCTGCAATGACACCACTTCCTGTCATCGGTGTGCCCGTAAAAGGTTCTTGTC
TAGATGGAGTAGATTCTTTACATTCAATTGTGCAAATGCCTAGAGGTGTTCCAGTAGCTACCGTCGCTAT
TAATAATAGTACGAACGCTGCGCTGTTGGCTGTCAGACTGCTTGGCGCTTATGATTCAAGTTATACAACG
AAAATGGAACAGTTTTTATTAAAGCAAGAAGAAGAAGTTCTTGTCAAAGCACAAAAGTTAGAAACTGTCG
GTTACGAAGCTTATCTAGAAAACAAGTAATATATAAGTTTATTGATATACTTGTACAGCAAATAATTATA
AAATGATATACCTATTTTTTAGGCTTTGTTATGATTACATCAAATGTGGACTTCATACATAGAAATCAAC
GCTTACAGGTGTCCTTTTTTAAGAATTTCATACATAAGATCCACTAGCCTCTGCAAAGCTTCATGGCCTT
TATAAAAAGGAACTATCCAATACCTCGCCAGAACCAAGTAACAGTATTTTACGGGGCACAAATCAAGAAC
AATAAGACAGGACTGTAAAGATGGACGCATTGAACTCCAAAGAACAACAAGAGTTCCAAAAAGTAGTGGA
ACAAAAGCAAATGAAGGATTTCATGCGTTTGTACTCTAATCTGGTAGAAAGATGTTTCACAGACTGTGTC
AATGACTTCACAACATCAAAGCTAACCAATAAGGAACAAACATGCATCATGAAGTGCTCAGAAAAGTTCT
TGAAGCATAGCGAACGTGTAGGGCAGCGTTTCCAAGAACAAAACGCTGCCTTGGGACAAGGCTTGGGCCG
ATAAGGTGTACTGGCGTATATATATCTAATTATGTATCTCTGGTGTAGCCCATTTTTAGCATGTAAATAT
AAAGAGAAACCATATCTAATCTAACCAAATCCAAACAAAATTCAATAGTTACTATCGCTTTTTTCTTTCT
GTATCGCAAATAAGTGAAAATTAAAAAAGAAAGATTAAATTGGAAGTTGGATATGGGGGAATTCCGATCC
TCTAGAGTCGACCTGCAGACATGGGTGATCCTCATGTTTTCTAGAGTCGACCTGCAGACATGGGTGATCC
TCATGTTTTCTAGAGTCGACCTGCAGGCATGCAAGCTGCCCGGGGGATCCACTAGTTCTAGCCGGAATTC
TGCCAATCGCAGCTCCCAGAGTTTCGTTCCCAGCCGCGAGCACCACAGCGTACCATGTGCGCCACGAGGC
CTCAAACGTAAAACAATCGAAACGAAAAGAAACAGACTATAGGGGAGTATAGAGACAGCCGGCCAATAAG
AAGAGGAAAAAGAAATACTAGCGTTTATCAATGTGGGTCGTTAACATATCCTGTTGACAATGATTACAGG
TTAAAAGGTAGCGTAAGTGAATATTAACTATGGATATTCTTATACTTAGATAAGAGACATATAAAACACA
CGATGATTGATTGATTTTTATGACCAATATATGTAATTCGTAATTCAGATAGTTTTTATACTTTTAATGT
GTGCCGAACCATATTACTAGTATATGTAACTACCATGTTATGTTCAATTGGCAGATCCCCCGGATCCACT
AGTTCTAGAGCGGCCGCCACCGCGGTGGAGCTCCAGCTTTTGTTCCCTTTAGTGAGGGTTAATTGCGCGC
TTGGCGTAATCATGGTCATAGCTGTTTCCTGTGTGAAATTGTTATCCGCTCACAATTCCACACAACATAC
GAGCCGGAAGCATAAAGTGTAAAGCCTGGGGTGCCTAATGAGTGAGCTAACTCACATTAATTGCGTTGCG
CTCACTGCCCGCTTTCCAGTCGGGAAACCTGTCGTGCCAGCTGCATTAATGAATCGGCCAACGCGCGGGG
AGAGGCGGTTTGCGTATTGGGCGCTCTTCCGCTTCCTCGCTCACTGACTCGCTGCGCTCGGTCGTTCGGC
TGCGGCGAGCGGTATCAGCTCACTCAAAGGCGGTAATACGGTTATCCACAGAATCAGGGGATAACGCAGG
AAAGAACATGTGAGCAAAAGGCCAGCAAAAGGCCAGGAACCGTAAAAAGGCCGCGTTGCTGGCGTTTTTC
CATAGGCTCCGCCCCCCTGACGAGCATCACAAAAATCGACGCTCAAGTCAGAGGTGGCGAAACCCGACAG
GACTATAAAGATACCAGGCGTTTCCCCCTGGAAGCTCCCTCGTGCGCTCTCCTGTTCCGACCCTGCCGCT
TACCGGATACCTGTCCGCCTTTCTCCCTTCGGGAAGCGTGGCGCTTTCTCATAGCTCACGCTGTAGGTAT
CTCAGTTCGGTGTAGGTCGTTCGCTCCAAGCTGGGCTGTGTGCACGAACCCCCCGTTCAGCCCGACCGCT
GCGCCTTATCCGGTAACTATCGTCTTGAGTCCAACCCGGTAAGACACGACTTATCGCCACTGGCAGCAGC
CACTGGTAACAGGATTAGCAGAGCGAGGTATGTAGGCGGTGCTACAGAGTTCTTGAAGTGGTGGCCTAAC
TACGGCTACACTAGAAGAACAGTATTTGGTATCTGCGCTCTGCTGAAGCCAGTTACCTTCGGAAAAAGAG
TTGGTAGCTCTTGATCCGGCAAACAAACCACCGCTGGTAGCGGTGGTTTTTTTGTTTGCAAGCAGCAGAT
TACGCGCAGAAAAAAAGGATCTCAAGAAGATCCTTTGATCTTTTCTACGGGGTCTGACGCTCAGTGGAAC
GAAAACTCACGTTAAGGGATTTTGGTCATGAGATTATCAAAAAGGATCTTCACCTAGATCCTTTTAAATT
AAAAATGAAGTTTTAAATCAATCTAAAGTATATATGAGTAAACTTGGTCTGACAGTTACCAATGCTTAAT
CAGTGAGGCACCTATCTCAGCGATCTGTCTATTTCGTTCATCCATAGTTGCCTGACTCCCCGTCGTGTAG
ATAACTACGATACGGGAGGGCTTACCATCTGGCCCCAGTGCTGCAATGATACCGCGAGACCCACGCTCAC
CGGCTCCAGATTTATCAGCAATAAACCAGCCAGCCGGAAGGGCCGAGCGCAGAAGTGGTCCTGCAACTTT
ATCCGCCTCCATCCAGTCTATTAATTGTTGCCGGGAAGCTAGAGTAAGTAGTTCGCCAGTTAATAGTTTG
CGCAACGTTGTTGCCATTGCTACAGGCATCGTGGTGTCACGCTCGTCGTTTGGTATGGCTTCATTCAGCT
CCGGTTCCCAACGATCAAGGCGAGTTACATGATCCCCCATGTTGTGCAAAAAAGCGGTTAGCTCCTTCGG
TCCTCCGATCGTTGTCAGAAGTAAGTTGGCCGCAGTGTTATCACTCATGGTTATGGCAGCACTGCATAAT
TCTCTTACTGTCATGCCATCCGTAAGATGCTTTTCTGTGACTGGTGAGTACTCAACCAAGTCATTCTGAG
AATAGTGTATGCGGCGACCGAGTTGCTCTTGCCCGGCGTCAATACGGGATAATACCGCGCCACATAGCAG
AACTTTAAAAGTGCTCATCATTGGAAAACGTTCTTCGGGGCGAAAACTCTCAAGGATCTTACCGCTGTTG
AGATCCAGTTCGATGTAACCCACTCGTGCACCCAACTGATCTTCAGCATCTTTTACTTTCACCAGCGTTT
CTGGGTGAGCAAAAACAGGAAGGCAAAATGCCGCAAAAAAGGGAATAAGGGCGACACGGAAATGTTGAAT
ACTCATACTCTTCCTTTTTCAATATTATTGAAGCATTTATCAGGGTTATTGTCTCATGAGCGGATACATA
TTTGAATGTATTTAGAAAAATAAACAAATAGGGGTTCCGCGCACATTTCCCCGAAAAGTGCCACCTGAAC
GAAGCATCTGTGCTTCATTTTGTAGAACAAAAATGCAACGCGAGAGCGCTAATTTTTCAAACAAAGAATC
TGAGCTGCATTTTTACAGAACAGAAATGCAACGCGAAAGCGCTATTTTACCAACGAAGAATCTGTGCTTC
ATTTTTGTAAAACAAAAATGCAACGCGAGAGCGCTAATTTTTCAAACAAAGAATCTGAGCTGCATTTTTA
CAGAACAGAAATGCAACGCGAGAGCGCTATTTTACCAACAAAGAATCTATACTTCTTTTTTGTTCTACAA
AAATGCATCCCGAGAGCGCTATTTTTCTAACAAAGCATCTTAGATTACTTTTTTTCTCCTTTGTGCGCTC
TATAATGCAGTCTCTTGATAACTTTTTGCACTGTAGGTCCGTTAAGGTTAGAAGAAGGCTACTTTGGTGT
CTATTTTCTCTTCCATAAAAAAAGCCTGACTCCACTTCCCGCGTTTACTGATTACTAGCGAAGCTGCGGG
TGCATTTTTTCAAGATAAAGGCATCCCCGATTATATTCTATACCGATGTGGATTGCGCATACTTTGTGAA
CAGAAAGTGATAGCGTTGATGATTCTTCATTGGTCAGAAAATTATGAACGGTTTCTTCTATTTTGTCTCT
ATATACTACGTATAGGAAATGTTTACATTTTCGTATTGTTTTCGATTCACTCTATGAATAGTTCTTACTA
CAATTTTTTTGTCTAAAGAGTAATACTAGAGATAAACATAAAAAATGTAGAGGTCGAGTTTAGATGCAAG
TTCAAGGAGCGAAAGGTGGATGGGTAGGTTATATAGGGATATAGCACAGAGATATATAGCAAAGAGATAC
TTTTGAGCAATGTTTGTGGAAGCGGTATTCGCAATATTTTAGTAGCTCGTTACAGTCCGGTGCGTTTTTG
GTTTTTTGAAAGTGCGTCTTCAGAGCGCTTTTGGTTTTCAAAAGCGCTCTGAAGTTCCTATACTTTCTAG
AGAATAGGAACTTCGGAATAGGAACTTCAAAGCGTTTCCGAAAACGAGCGCTTCCGAAAATGCAACGCGA
GCTGCGCACATACAGCTCACTGTTCACGTCGCACCTATATCTGCGTGTTGCCTGTATATATATATACATG
AGAAGAACGGCATAGTGCGTGTTTATGCTTAAATGCGTACTTATATGCGTCTATTTATGTAGGATGAAAG
GTAGTCTAGTACCTCCTGTGATATTATCCCATTCCATGCGGGGTATCGTATGCTTCCTTCAGCACTACCC
TTTAGCTGTTCTATATGCTGCCACTCCTCAATTGGATTAGTCTCATCCTTCAATGCTATCATTTCCTTTG
ATATTGGATCATACTAAGAAACCATTATTATCATGACATTAACCTATAAAAATAGGCGTATCACGAGGCC
CTTTCGTC
Features (pLannotate 1.2.2; 30 found; start..end, strand, type, name):
    137..186     +  misc_feature   bom (fragment): basis of mobility region from pBR322
    194..409     +  promoter       URA3 promoter: S. cerevisiae URA3
    410..1213    +  CDS            URA3: orotidine-5'-phosphate decarboxylase, required for uracil biosynthesis; S. cerevisiae URA3; yeast auxotrophic marker, counterselectable with 5-fluoroorotic acid (5-FOA)
   1292..1343    +  misc_feature   bom (fragment): basis of mobility region from pBR322
   1371..1799    -  rep_origin     f1 ori (sequence partly withheld): f1 bacteriophage origin of replication; arrow indicates direction of (+) strand synthesis
   1803..1958    -  CDS            lacZα (fragment): LacZα fragment of β-galactosidase; lacZ fragment
   1966..1984    +  promoter       T7 promoter: promoter for bacteriophage T7 RNA polymerase
   1993..2012    -  misc_feature   MCS (fragment): pBluescript multiple cloning site
   2009..2029    -  misc_feature   MCS (fragment): pUC18/19 multiple cloning site
   2047..2422    +  promoter       ADE2 promoter: S. cerevisiae ADE2
   2423..4135    +  CDS            ADE2: PUR6_YEAST - Experimental evidence at protein level: Swiss-Prot protein existence level 1. From Saccharomyces cerevisiae (strain ATCC 204508 / S288c) (Baker's yeast).
   4410..4670    +  CDS            TIM9: TIM9_YEAST - Experimental evidence at protein level: Swiss-Prot protein existence level 1. Mitochondrial intermembrane chaperone that participates in the import and insertion of multi-pass transmembrane proteins into the mitochondrial inner membrane. Also required for the transfer of beta- barrel precursors from the TOM complex to the sorting and assembly machinery (SAM complex) of the outer membrane. Acts as a chaperone-like protein that protects the hydrophobic precursors from aggregation and guide them through the mitochondrial intermembrane space. Compared to TIM10, it may have a strong st
   4803..4865    -  terminator     RPR1 terminator: transcription terminator for the S. cerevisiae RNase P RNA gene
   4875..4902    +  misc_feature   MCS (fragment): pUC18/19 multiple cloning site
   4898..4916    -  misc_RNA       MS2 stem loop: stem loop that binds the bacteriophage MS2 coat protein
   4937..4955    -  misc_RNA       MS2 stem loop: stem loop that binds the bacteriophage MS2 coat protein
   4958..4986    +  misc_feature   MCS (fragment): pUC18/19 multiple cloning site
   4987..5010    -  misc_feature   MCS (fragment): pBluescript multiple cloning site
   5020..5426    -  promoter       RPR1 promoter: RPR1; promoter for the S. cerevisiae RNase P RNA gene
   5431..5472    -  misc_feature   MCS (fragment): pBluescript multiple cloning site
   5485..5503    -  promoter       T3 promoter: promoter for bacteriophage T3 RNA polymerase
   5548..5564    -  protein_bind   lac operator: The lac repressor binds to the lac operator to inhibit transcription in E. coli. This inhibition can be relieved by adding lactose or isopropyl-β-D-thiogalactopyranoside (IPTG). lac repressor encoded by lacI
   5572..5602    -  promoter       lac promoter: promoter for the E. coli lac operon
   5617..5638    -  protein_bind   CAP binding site: CAP binding activates transcription in the presence of cAMP. E. coli catabolite activator protein
   5651..5743    -  CDS            lacI (fragment): lac repressor; lacI; The lac repressor binds to the lac operator to inhibit transcription in E. coli. This inhibition can be relieved by adding lactose or isopropyl-β-D-thiogalactopyranoside (IPTG).
   5926..6514    -  rep_origin     ori: high-copy-number ColE1/pMB1/pBR322/pUC origin of replication
   6685..7545    -  CDS            AmpR: β-lactamase; bla; confers resistance to ampicillin, carbenicillin, and related antibiotics
   7546..7650    -  promoter       AmpR promoter: bla
   7677..9019    -  rep_origin     2μ ori: yeast 2μ plasmid origin of replication
   9087..35      +  CDS            rop (fragment) (across the origin): Rop protein, which maintains plasmids at low copy number; rop
