[The description below was written by a language model from this plasmid's Addgene catalogue record and pLannotate feature annotations shown in this document.]
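Description:
pIIIA/MS2-2 is an empty-backbone yeast expression vector built on Bluescript II KS+, about 9.1 kb, designed to produce hybrid RNAs in Saccharomyces cerevisiae for the yeast three-hybrid system. It is a shuttle plasmid. In E. coli it replicates at high copy from a ColE1/pUC-type origin under ampicillin selection (AmpR), and it retains the Bluescript f1 origin, lac promoter/operator and lacZα remnants, and flanking T7 and T3 promoters. In yeast it is maintained episomally through the 2μ origin and carries two markers with their native promoters: URA3, which can be counterselected with 5-FOA, and ADE2. Having both markers gives two independent ways to select for the RNA plasmid or to monitor its loss.

The functional cassette lies on the reverse strand and consists of the RPR1 (RNase P RNA gene) promoter, short polylinker fragments, two MS2 coat protein-binding stem loops, further polylinker sequence and the RPR1 terminator. RPR1 is transcribed by RNA polymerase III, so a sequence of interest cloned next to the MS2 sites is expressed as a hybrid RNA rather than as a polymerase II messenger RNA. In a three-hybrid assay, the MS2 loops tether this RNA to an MS2 coat protein fusion, so that the test RNA segment can be screened or assayed for binding to a protein partner. The record does not name the specific cloning sites.

The depositor sequence and the sequencing-derived record differ slightly in length but show the same feature layout. The TIM9 annotation downstream of ADE2 probably reflects neighbouring yeast genomic DNA carried along with the marker fragment rather than an intended payload.
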