Addgene plasmid #220632: pIIIA/MS2-2
Purpose: (Empty Backbone) For expressing an RNA containing your sequence of interest adjacent to two MS2 sites from an RNA polymerase III promoter.
Depositing lab: Marvin Wickens. Depositing organization: University of Wisconsin, Madison. Publication: Analyzing mRNA-protein complexes using a yeast three-hybrid system. Bernstein DS, Buter N, Stumpf C, Wickens M. Methods. 2002 Feb;26(2):123-41. doi: 10.1016/S1046-2023(02)00015-4. PubMed 12054889.
Backbone
  Vector backbone: BluescriptIIKS+
  Backbone size (bp): 9102
  Vector type: Yeast Expression
  Selectable markers: URA3 ; ADE2
Growth in bacteria
  Bacterial resistance: Ampicillin, 100 μg/mL
  Growth temperature: 37°C
  Growth strain: DH5alpha
  Copy number: High Copy
Terms and licenses: Academic/Nonprofit Terms; Industry Terms: Not Available to Industry
How to cite: pIIIA/MS2-2 was a gift from Marvin Wickens (Addgene plasmid # 220632 ; http://n2t.net/addgene:220632 ; RRID:Addgene_220632)
